>Addgene plasmid #52397 | pLXSN6bE6 | depositor full sequence | sequence record 81854 | pLXSN6bE6 sequence 6442 bps
GAATTGCTAGCAATTGCTAGCAATTGCTAGCAATTCATACCAGATCACCGAAAACTGTCCTCCAAATGTG
TCCCCCTCACACTCCCAAATTCGCGGGCTTCTGCCTCTTAGACCACTCTACCCTATTCCCCACACTCACC
GGAGCCAAAGCCGCGGCCCTTCCGTTTCTTTGCTTTTGAAAGACCCCACCCGTAGGTGGCAAGCTAGCTT
AAGTAACGCCACTTTGCAAGGCATGGAAAAATACATAACTGAGAATAGAAAAGTTCAGATCAAGGTCAGG
AACAAAGAAACAGCTGAATACCAAACAGGATATCTGTGGTAAGCGGTTCCTGCCCCGGCTCAGGGCCAAG
AACAGATGAGACAGCTGAGTGATGGGCCAAACAGGATATCTGTGGTAAGCAGTTCCTGCCCCGGCTCGGG
GCCAAGAACAGATGGTCCCCAGATGCGGTCCAGCCCTCAGCAGTTTCTAGTGAATCATCAGATGTTTCCA
GGGTGCCCCAAGGACCTGAAAATGACCCTGTACCTTATTTGAACTAACCAATCAGTTCGCTTCTCGCTTC
TGTTCGCGCGCTTCCGCTCTCCGAGCTCAATAAAAGAGCCCACAACCCCTCACTCGGCGCGCCAGTCTTC
CGATAGACTGCGTCGCCCGGGTACCCGTATTCCCAATAAAGCCTCTTGCTGTTTGCATCCGAATCGTGGT
CTCGCTGTTCCTTGGGAGGGTCTCCTCTGAGTGATTGACTACCCACGACGGGGGTCTTTCATTTGGGGGC
TCGTCCGGGATTTGGAGACCCCTGCCCAGGGACCACCGACCCACCACCGGGAGGTAAGCTGGCCAGCAAC
TTATCTGTGTCTGTCCGATTGTCTAGTGTCTATGTTTGATGTTATGCGCCTGCGTCTGTACTAGTTAGCT
AACTAGCTCTGTATCTGGCGGACCCGTGGTGGAACTGACGAGTTCTGAACACCCGGCCGCAACCCTGGGA
GACGTCCCAGGGACTTTGGGGGCCGTTTTTGTGGCCCGACCTGAGGAAGGGAGTCGATGTGGAATCCGAC
CCCGTCAGGATATGTGGTTCTGGTAGGAGACGAGAACCTAAAACAGTTCCCGCCTCCGTCTGAATTTTTG
CTTTCGGTTTGGAACCGAAGCCGCGCGTCTTGTCTGCTGCAGCGCTGCAGCATCGTTCTGTGTTGTCTCT
GTCTGACTGTGTTTCTGTATTTGTCTGAAAATTAGGGCCAGACTGTTACCACTCCCTTAAGTTTGACCTT
AGGTCACTGGAAAGATGTCGAGCGGATCGCTCACAACCAGTCGGTAGATGTCAAGAAGAGACGTTGGGTT
ACCTTCTGCTCTGCAGAATGGCCAACCTTTAACGTCGGATGGCCGCGAGACGGCACCTTTAACCGAGACC
TCATCACCCAGGTTAAGATCAAGGTCTTTTCACCTGGCCCGCATGGACACCCAGACCAGGTCCCCTACAT
CGTGACCTGGGAAGCCTTGGCTTTTGACCCCCCTCCCTGGGTCAAGCCCTTTGTACACCCTAAGCCTCCG
CCTCCTCTTCCTCCATCCGCCCCGTCTCTCCCCCTTGAACCTCCTCGTTCGACCCCGCCTCGATCCTCCC
TTTATCCAGCCCTCACTCCTTCTCTAGGCGCCGGAATTCGAGCAACCGAAAACGGTTGTATATAAACCAG
CCCTAAAATTTAGCAAACGAGGCATTATGGAAAGTGCAAATGCCTCCACGTCTGCAACGACCATAGACCA
GTTGTGCAAGACGTTTAATCTATCTATGCATACGTTGCAAATTAATTGTGTGTTTTGCAAGAATGCACTG
ACCACAGCAGAGATTTATTCATATGCATATAAACACCTAAAGGTCCTGTTTCGAGGCGGCTATCCATATG
CAGCCTGCGCGTGCTGCCTAGAATTTCATGGAAAAATAAACCAATATAGACACTTTGATTATGCTGGATA
TGCAACAACAGTTGAAGAAGAAACTAAACAAGACATCTTAGACGTGCTAATTCGGTGCTACCTGTGTCAC
AAACCGCTGTGTGAAGTAGAAAAGGTAAAACATATACTAACCAAGGCGCGGTTCATAAAGCTAAATTGTA
CGTGGAAGGGTCGCTGCCTACACTGCTGGACAACATGCATGGAAGACATGTTACCCTAAAGGATATTGTA
TTAGACCTGCAACCTCCAGACCCTGTAGGGTTACATTGCTATGAGCAATTAGTAGGGGGATCCGGCTGTG
GAATGTGTGTCAGTTAGGGTGTGGAAAGTCCCCAGGCTCCCCAGCAGGCAGAAGTATGCAAAGCATGCAT
CTCAATTAGTCAGCAACCAGGTGTGGAAAGTCCCCAGGCTCCCCAGCAGGCAGAAGTATGCAAAGCATGC
ATCTCAATTAGTCAGCAACCATAGTCCCGCCCCTAACTCCGCCCATCCCGCCCCTAACTCCGCCCAGTTC
CGCCCATTCTCCGCCCCATGGCTGACTAATTTTTTTTATTTATGCAGAGGCCGAGGCCGCCTCGGCCTCT
GAGCTATTCCAGAAGTAGTGAGGAGGCTTTTTTGGAGGCCTAGGCTTTTGCAAAAAGCTTGGGCTGCAGG
TCGAGGCGGATCTGATCAAGAGACAGGATGAGGATCGTTTCGCATGATTGAACAAGATGGATTGCACGCA
GGTTCTCCGGCCGCTTGGGTGGAGAGGCTATTCGGCTATGACTGGGCACAACAGACAATCGGCTGCTCTG
ATGCCGCCGTGTTCCGGCTGTCAGCGCAGGGGCGCCCGGTTCTTTTTGTCAAGACCGACCTGTCCGGTGC
CCTGAATGAACTGCAGGACGAGGCAGCGCGGCTATCGTGGCTGGCCACGACGGGCGTTCCTTGCGCAGCT
GTGCTCGACGTTGTCACTGAAGCGGGAAGGGACTGGCTGCTATTGGGCGAAGTGCCGGGGCAGGATCTCC
TGTCATCTCACCTTGCTCCTGCCGAGAAAGTATCCATCATGGCTGATGCAATGCGGCGGCTGCATACGCT
TGATCCGGCTACCTGCCCATTCGACCACCAAGCGAAACATCGCATCGAGCGAGCACGTACTCGGATGGAA
GCCGGTCTTGTCGATCAGGATGATCTGGACGAAGAGCATCAGGGGCTCGCGCCAGCCGAACTGTTCGCCA
GGCTCAAGGCGCGCATGCCCGACGGCGAGGATCTCGTCGTGACCCATGGCGATGCCTGCTTGCCGAATAT
CATGGTGGAAAATGGCCGCTTTTCTGGATTCATCGACTGTGGCCGGCTGGGTGTGGCGGACCGCTATCAG
GACATAGCGTTGGCTACCCGTGATATTGCTGAAGAGCTTGGCGGCGAATGGGCTGACCGCTTCCTCGTGC
TTTACGGTATCGCCGCTCCCGATTCGCAGCGCATCGCCTTCTATCGCCTTCTTGACGAGTTCTTCTGAGC
GGGACTCTGGGGTTCGATAAAATAAAAGATTTTATTTAGTCTCCAGAAAAAGGGGGGAATGAAAGACCCC
ACCTGTAGGTTTGGCAAGCTAGCTTAAGTAACGCCATTTTGCAAGGCATGGAAAAATACATAACTGAGAA
TAGAGAAGTTCAGATCAAGGTCAGGAACAGATGGAACAGCTGAATATGGGCCAAACAGGATATCTGTGGT
AAGCAGTTCCTGCCCCGGCTCAGGGCCAAGAACAGATGGAACAGCTGAATATGGGCCAAACAGGATATCT
GTGGTAAGCAGTTCCTGCCCCGGCTCAGGGCCAAGAACAGATGGTCCCCAGATGCGGTCCAGCCCTCAGC
AGTTTCTAGAGAACCATCAGATGTTTCCAGGGTGCCCCAAGGACCTGAAATGACCCTGTGCCTTATTTGA
ACTAACCAATCAGTTCGCTTCTCGCTTCTGTTCGCGCGCTTCTGCTCCCCGAGCTCAATAAAAGAGCCCA
CAACCCCTCACTCGGGGCGCCAGTCCTCCGATTGACTGAGTCGCCCGGGTACCCGTGTATCCAATAAACC
CTCTTGCAGTTGCATCCGACTTGTGGTCTCGCTGTTCCTTGGGAGGGTCTCCTCTGAGTGATTGACTACC
CGTCAGCGGGGGTCTTTCATTTGGGGGCTCGTCCGGGATCGGGAGACCCCTGCCCAGGGACCACCGACCC
ACCACCGGGAGGTAAGCTGGCTGCCTCGCGCGTTTCGGTGATGACGGTGAAAACCTCTGACACATGCAGC
TCCCGGAGACGGTCACAGCTTGTCTGTAAGCGGATGCCGGGAGCAGACAAGCCCGTCAGGGCGCGTCAGC
GGGTGTTGGCGGGTGTCGGGGCGCAGCCATGACCCAGTCACGTAGCGATAGCGGAGTGTATACTGGCTTA
ACTATGCGGCATCAGAGCAGATTGTACTGAGAGTGCACCATATGCGGTGTGAAATACCGCACAGATGCGT
AAGGAGAAAATACCGCATCAGGCGCTCTTCCGCTTCCTCGCTCACTGACTCGCTGCGCTCGGTCGTTCGG
CTGCGGCGAGCGGTATCAGCTCACTCAAAGGCGGTAATACGGTTATCCACAGAATCAGGGGATAACGCAG
GAAAGAACATGTGAGCAAAAGGCCAGCAAAAGGCCAGGAACCGTAAAAAGGCCGCGTTGCTGGCGTTTTT
CCATAGGCTCCGCCCCCCTGACGAGCATCACAAAAATCGACGCTCAAGTCAGAGGTGGCGAAACCCGACA
GGACTATAAAGATACCAGGCGTTTCCCCCTGGAAGCTCCCTCGTGCGCTCTCCTGTTCCGACCCTGCCGC
TTACCGGATACCTGTCCGCCTTTCTCCCTTCGGGAAGCGTGGCGCTTTCTCATAGCTCACGCTGTAGGTA
TCTCAGTTCGGTGTAGGTCGTTCGCTCCAAGCTGGGCTGTGTGCACGAACCCCCCGTTCAGCCCGACCGC
TGCGCCTTATCCGGTAACTATCGTCTTGAGTCCAACCCGGTAAGACACGACTTATCGCCACTGGCAGCAG
CCACTGGTAACAGGATTAGCAGAGCGAGGTATGTAGGCGGTGCTACAGAGTTCTTGAAGTGGTGGCCTAA
CTACGGCTACACTAGAAGGACAGTATTTGGTATCTGCGCTCTGCTGAAGCCAGTTACCTTCGGAAAAAGA
GTTGGTAGCTCTTGATCCGGCAAACAAACCACCGCTGGTAGCGGTGGTTTTTTTGTTTGCAAGCAGCAGA
TTACGCGCAGAAAAAAAGGATCTCAAGAAGATCCTTTGATCTTTTCTACGGGGTCTGACGCTCAGTGGAA
CGAAAACTCACGTTAAGGGATTTTGGTCATGAGATTATCAAAAAGGATCTTCACCTAGATCCTTTTAAAT
TAAAAATGAAGTTTTAAATCAATCTAAAGTATATATGAGTAAACTTGGTCTGACAGTTACCAATGCTTAA
TCAGTGAGGCACCTATCTCAGCGATCTGTCTATTTCGTTCATCCATAGTTGCCTGACTCCCCGTCGTGTA
GATAACTACGATACGGGAGGGCTTACCATCTGGCCCCAGTGCTGCAATGATACCGCGAGACCCACGCTCA
CCGGCTCCAGATTTATCAGCAATAAACCAGCCAGCCGGAAGGGCCGAGCGCAGAAGTGGTCCTGCAACTT
TATCCGCCTCCATCCAGTCTATTAATTGTTGCCGGGAAGCTAGAGTAAGTAGTTCGCCAGTTAATAGTTT
GCGCAACGTTGTTGCCATTGCTGCAGGCATCGTGGTGTCACGCTCGTCGTTTGGTATGGCTTCATTCAGC
TCCGGTTCCCAACGATCAAGGCGAGTTACATGATCCCCCATGTTGTGCAAAAAAGCGGTTAGCTCCTTCG
GTCCTCCGATCGTTGTCAGAAGTAAGTTGGCCGCAGTGTTATCACTCATGGTTATGGCAGCACTGCATAA
TTCTCTTACTGTCATGCCATCCGTAAGATGCTTTTCTGTGACTGGTGAGTACTCAACCAAGTCATTCTGA
GAATAGTGTATGCGGCGACCGAGTTGCTCTTGCCCGGCGTCAACACGGGATAATACCGCGCCACATAGCA
GAACTTTAAAAGTGCTCATCATTGGAAAACGTTCTTCGGGGCGAAAACTCTCAAGGATCTTACCGCTGTT
GAGATCCAGTTCGATGTAACCCACTCGTGCACCCAACTGATCTTCAGCATCTTTTACTTTCACCAGCGTT
TCTGGGTGAGCAAAAACAGGAAGGCAAAATGCCGCAAAAAAGGGAATAAGGGCGACACGGAAATGTTGAA
TACTCATACTCTTCCTTTTTCAATATTATTGAAGCATTTATCAGGGTTATTGTCTCATGAGCGGATACAT
ATTTGAATGTATTTAGAAAAATAAACAAATAGGGGTTCCGCGCACATTTCCCCGAAAAGTGCCACCTGAC
GTCTAAGAAACCATTATTATCATGACATTAACCTATAAAAATAGGCGTATCACGAGGCCCTTTCGTCTTC
AA
Features (pLannotate 1.2.2; 15 found; start..end, strand, type, name):
    177..284     +  LTR            3' LTR (ΔU3) (fragment): self-inactivating 3' long terminal repeat (LTR) from Moloney murine leukemia virus
    301..358     +  LTR            LTR (fragment): long terminal repeat from Moloney murine leukemia virus
    372..435     +  LTR            LTR (fragment): long terminal repeat from Moloney murine leukemia virus
    588..763     +  LTR            5' LTR (truncated): truncated long terminal repeat from Moloney murine sarcoma virus
    885..1159    +  misc_feature   MESV Ψ (fragment): packaging signal of murine embryonic stem cell virus
   1226..1642    +  CDS            gag (truncated): truncated Moloney murine leukemia virus (MMLV) gag gene lacking the start codon
   1707..2156    +  CDS            E6: VE6_HPV6B - Experimental evidence at protein level: Swiss-Prot protein existence level 1. Plays a major role in the induction and maintenance of cellular transformation. E6 associates with host UBE3A/E6-AP ubiquitin- protein ligase and modulates its activity. Sequesters tumor suppressor TP53 in the host cytoplasm and modulates its activity by interacting with host EP300 that results in the reduction of TP53 acetylation and activation. In turn, apoptosis induced by DNA damage is inhibited. E6 protects also host keratinocytes from apoptosis by mediating the degradation of host BAK1. May also inh
   2245..2574    +  promoter       SV40 promoter: SV40 enhancer and early promoter
   2634..3425    +  CDS            neo: KKA2_KLEPN - Also known as kan, nptII. Experimental evidence at protein level: Swiss-Prot protein existence level 1. Resistance to kanamycin, neomycin, paromomycin, ribostamycin, butirosin and gentamicin B. From Klebsiella pneumoniae.
   3488..4081    +  LTR            LTR: long terminal repeat from Moloney murine leukemia virus
   4150..4190    +  CDS            rop (fragment): Rop protein, which maintains plasmids at low copy number; rop
   4292..4432    +  misc_feature   bom: basis of mobility region from pBR322
   4618..5206    -  rep_origin     ori: high-copy-number ColE1/pMB1/pBR322/pUC origin of replication
   5377..6237    -  CDS            AmpR: β-lactamase; bla; confers resistance to ampicillin, carbenicillin, and related antibiotics
   6238..6342    -  promoter       AmpR promoter: bla
