[The description below was written by a language model from this plasmid's Addgene catalogue record and pLannotate feature annotations shown in this document.]
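Description:
pLXSN6bE6 is a retroviral expression vector built on the pLXSN backbone, carrying the E6 open reading frame of human papillomavirus type 6b (a 453 bp insert in a 6,442 bp plasmid). It is intended for producing amphotropic recombinant retrovirus that transfers and expresses HPV6b E6 in target cells. In bacteria the plasmid is maintained through a ColE1/pBR322-type origin, with an adjacent bom site and a remnant of rop, and is selected with ampicillin through the β-lactamase gene and its own promoter. The catalogue lists it as low copy.

The viral portion follows the standard LXSN layout. At the 5' end, the annotation detects several LTR fragments of Moloney murine leukemia and sarcoma virus origin, which together represent the upstream long terminal repeat. These are followed by a packaging signal and a truncated gag segment lacking its start codon, an extension that generally improves encapsidation of the vector RNA without producing Gag protein. The E6 coding sequence sits directly downstream, so it is presumably transcribed from the 5' LTR, as no separate promoter is annotated for it. An internal SV40 enhancer/early promoter then drives the neomycin phosphotransferase gene, allowing G418 selection of transduced cells, and a complete Moloney murine leukemia virus LTR closes the provirus. Because the vector has no functional gag, pol or env genes, these must be supplied in trans by a packaging cell line.

E6 is annotated as a viral protein involved in cellular transformation that engages the E6-AP ubiquitin ligase and modulates p53 activity. The associated publication concerns immortalization of human epithelial cells by papillomavirus genes, which suggests a role in studying HPV oncoprotein function.
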