Addgene plasmid #52397: pLXSN6bE6
Purpose: The plasmid, pLXSN6bE6, is used to produce amphotropic recombinant retrovirus providing efficient gene transfers and expression of the HPV6b E6 gene.
Depositing lab: Denise Galloway. Depositing organization: Fred Hutchinson Cancer Center. Publication: The E7 gene of human papillomavirus type 16 is sufficient for immortalization of human epithelial cells. Halbert CL, Demers GW, Galloway DA. J Virol. 1991 Jan;65(1):473-8. PubMed 1845902.
Backbone
  Vector backbone: pLXSN
  Backbone size w/o insert (bp): 5874
  Total vector size (bp): 6442
  Vector type: Retroviral
  Selectable markers: Neomycin (select with G418)
Growth in bacteria
  Bacterial resistance: Ampicillin, 100 μg/mL
  Growth temperature: 37°C
  Growth strain: Stbl3
  Copy number: Low Copy
Gene/Insert
  Gene/Insert name: HPV 6bE6
  Insert size (bp): 453
  GenBank ID: NP_040296.1
  Cloning method: Unknown
  Sequencing primers: 5′ pLXSNf
Terms and licenses: Academic/Nonprofit Terms; Industry Terms: Not Available to Industry
How to cite: pLXSN6bE6 was a gift from Denise Galloway (Addgene plasmid # 52397 ; http://n2t.net/addgene:52397 ; RRID:Addgene_52397)
