>Addgene plasmid #52397 | pLXSN6bE6 | addgene partial sequence | sequence record 86063 | pLXSN5 5'-CCCTTGAACCTCCTCGTTCGACC-3'
CCTCACTCCTTCTCTAGGCGCCGGAATTCGAGCAACCGAAAACGGTTGTATATAAACCAGCCCTAAAATT
TAGCAAACGAGGCATTATGGAAAGTGCAAATGCCTCCACGTCTGCAACGACCATAGACCAGTTGTGCAAG
ACGTTTAATCTATCTATGCATACGTTGCAAATTAATTGTGTGTTTTGCAAGAATGCACTGACCACAGCAG
AGATTTATTCATATGCATATAAACACCTAAAGGTCCTGTTTCGAGGCGGCTATCCATATGCAGCCTGCGC
GTGCTGCCTAGAATTTCATGGAAAAATAAACCAATATAGACACTTTGATTATGCTGGATATGCAACAACA
GTTGAAGAAGAAACTAAACAAGACATCTTAGACGTGCTAATTCGGTGCTACCTGTGTCACAAACCGCTGT
GTGAAGTAGAAAAGGTAAAACATATACTAACCAAGGCGCGGTTCATAAAGCTAAATTGTACGTGGAAGGG
TCGCTGCCTACACTGCTGGACAACATGCATGGAAGACATGTTACCCTAAAGGATATTGTATTAGACCTGC
AACCTCCAGACCCTGTAGGGTTACATTGCTATGAGCAATTAGTAGGGGGATCCGGCTGTGGAATGTGTGT
CAGTTAGGGTGTGGAAAGTCCCCAGGCTCCCCAGCAGGCAGAAGTATGCAAAGCATGCATCTCAATTAGT
CAGCAACCAGGTGTGGAAAGTCCCCAGGCTCCCCAGCAGGCAGAAGTATGCAAAGCATGCATCTCAATTA
GTCAGCAACCATAGTCCCGCCCCTAACTCCGCCCATCCCGCCCCTAACTCCGCCCAGTTCCGCCCATTCT
CCGCCCCATGGCTGACTAATTTTTTTTATTTATGCAGAGGCCGAGGCCGCCTCGGCCTCTGA
